Addgene plasmid #49291: pGGEV_5'_Linker
Purpose: (Empty Backbone) Golden Gate entry vector at position 5, small linker insert, final entry vector for the assembly
Depositing lab: Joachim Wittbrodt. Depositing organization: Universitaet Heidelberg. Publication: Golden GATEway cloning--a combinatorial approach to generate fusion and recombination constructs. Kirchmaier S, Lust K, Wittbrodt J. PLoS One. 2013 Oct 7;8(10):e76117. doi: 10.1371/journal.pone.0076117. PubMed 24116091.
Backbone
  Vector backbone: pBluescript
  Backbone manufacturer: Stratagene
  Vector type: cloning vector
Growth in bacteria
  Bacterial resistance: Ampicillin, 100 μg/mL
  Growth temperature: 37°C
  Growth strain: DH5alpha
  Copy number: High Copy
Gene/Insert
  Gene/Insert name: None
Terms and licenses: Academic/Nonprofit Terms; Industry Terms: Not Available to Industry
How to cite: pGGEV_5'_Linker was a gift from Joachim Wittbrodt (Addgene plasmid # 49291 ; http://n2t.net/addgene:49291 ; RRID:Addgene_49291)
