[The description below was written by a language model from this plasmid's Addgene catalogue record and the feature table of its GenBank file.]
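Description:
pGGEV_5'_Linker is a 3,938 bp circular cloning plasmid built on the pBluescript backbone and belonging to the Golden GATEway toolkit, a system that combines Golden Gate assembly with downstream recombination cloning to build fusion and recombination constructs combinatorially. It is catalogued as an empty backbone: a Golden Gate entry vector for position 5 that carries only a small linker. The record describes it as the final entry vector for the assembly, meaning that it closes an assembly at position 5 when no further functional module is needed. It is propagated in E. coli from a high-copy ColE1/pUC-type origin and selected with ampicillin through the bla gene, which is driven by its own promoter. An f1 phage origin inherited from the backbone would allow production of single-stranded DNA.

Beyond the backbone elements, the feature table annotates an SP6 RNA polymerase promoter, followed by a rabbit beta-globin intron and an SV40 polyadenylation signal. No coding sequence is annotated between or around these elements. An intron and poly(A) signal of this kind normally support processing and termination of transcripts in vertebrate cells, and SP6 promoters are commonly used for in vitro transcription. However, the record does not say whether these parts lie within the fragment that is released during assembly or what role they are meant to play in this vector. The linker itself and the type IIS restriction sites and overhangs that define position 5 are not annotated, so their exact location and composition cannot be read from the table. The plasmid is typically used as a spacer or terminating module in multi-part Golden Gate assemblies within this vector series.
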