LOCUS       Exported 3938 bp ds-DNA circular SYN 12-MAY-2021
DEFINITION  Golden Gate entry vector at position 5, small linker insert, final
            entry vector for the assembly.
ACCESSION   .
VERSION     .
KEYWORDS    pGGEV_5'_Linker
SOURCE      synthetic DNA construct
  ORGANISM  synthetic DNA construct
REFERENCE   1 (bases 1 to 3938)
  AUTHORS   Kirchmaier S, Lust K, Wittbrodt J
  TITLE     Golden GATEway cloning--a combinatorial approach to generate fusion
            and recombination constructs.
  JOURNAL   PLoS One. 2013 Oct 7;8(10):e76117. doi:
            10.1371/journal.pone.0076117.
  PUBMED    24116091
REFERENCE   2 (bases 1 to 3938)
  AUTHORS   .
  TITLE     Direct Submission
  JOURNAL   Exported May 12, 2021 from SnapGene Server 1.1.58
            http://www.snapgene.com
FEATURES             Location/Qualifiers
     source          1..3938
                     /organism="synthetic DNA construct"
                     /mol_type="other DNA"
     rep_origin      complement(1..456)
                     /direction=LEFT
                     /label=f1 ori
                     /note="f1 bacteriophage origin of replication; arrow
                     indicates direction of (+) strand synthesis"
     primer_bind     complement(138..159)
                     /label=F1ori-F
                     /note="F1 origin, forward primer"
     primer_bind     350..369
                     /label=F1ori-R
                     /note="F1 origin, reverse primer"
     promoter        971..989
                     /label=SP6 promoter
                     /note="promoter for bacteriophage SP6 RNA polymerase"
     primer_bind     971..988
                     /label=SP6
                     /note="SP6 promoter, forward primer"
     intron          1086..1658
                     /label=-beta-globin intron
                     /note="intron from rabbit beta-globin gene"
     polyA_signal    1731..1865
                     /label=SV40 poly(A) signal
                     /note="SV40 polyadenylation signal"
     primer_bind     complement(1755..1774)
                     /label=EBV-rev
                     /note="SV40 polyA terminator, reverse primer"
     primer_bind     1809..1828
                     /label=SV40pA-R
                     /note="SV40 polyA, reverse primer"
     primer_bind     complement(2017..2034)
                     /label=L4440
                     /note="L4440 vector, forward primer"
     rep_origin      complement(2188..2776)
                     /direction=LEFT
                     /label=ori
                     /note="high-copy-number ColE1/pMB1/pBR322/pUC origin of
                     replication"
     CDS             complement(2947..3807)
                     /codon_start=1
                     /gene="bla"
                     /product="beta-lactamase"
                     /label=AmpR
                     /note="confers resistance to ampicillin, carbenicillin, and
                     related antibiotics"
                     /translation="MSIQHFRVALIPFFAAFCLPVFAHPETLVKVKDAEDQLGARVGYI
                     ELDLNSGKILESFRPEERFPMMSTFKVLLCGAVLSRIDAGQEQLGRRIHYSQNDLVEYS
                     PVTEKHLTDGMTVRELCSAAISMSDNTAANLLLTTIGGPKELTAFFHNMGDHVTRLDRW
                     EPELNEAIPNDERDTTMPVAMATTLRKLLTGELLTLASRQQLIDWMEADKVAGPLLRSA
                     LPAGWFIADKSGAGERGSRGIIAALGPDGKPSRIVVIYTTGSQATMDERNRQIAEIGAS
                     LIKHW"
     primer_bind     3570..3589
                     /label=Amp-R
                     /note="Ampicillin resistance gene, reverse primer"
     promoter        complement(3808..3912)
                     /gene="bla"
                     /label=AmpR promoter
ORIGIN
        1 aaattgtaaa cgttaatatt ttgttaaaat tcgcgttaaa tttttgttaa atcagctcat
       61 tttttaacca ataggccgaa atcggcaaaa tcccttataa atcaaaagaa tagaccgaga
      121 tagggttgag tgttgttcca gtttggaaca agagtccact attaaagaac gtggactcca
      181 acgtcaaagg nnnnnnnnnn nnnnnnnnnn nnnnnnnnnn nnnnnnnnnn nnnnnnnnnt
      241 nnnnnnnnnn nnnnnnnnnn nnnnnnnnnn nnnnnnnnnn nnnnnnnnnn nnnnnnnnnn
      301 nnnnnnnnnn nnnnnnnnnn nnnnnnnnnn ngnnnnnnnn nnnnnnnnnn nnnnnnnnnn
      361 nnnnnnnnnn nnnnnnnnnn nnnnnnnnnn nnnnnnnnnn nnnnnnnnnn nnnnnnnnnn
      421 nnnnnnnnnn nnnnnnnnnn nnnnnnnnnn nnnnnnccca ttcgccattc aggctacgca
      481 actgttggga agggcgatcg gtgcgggcct cttcgctatt acgccagggc gcctccccca
      541 ttgacgtcaa ttacggtaaa tggcccgcct ggctcaatgc ccattgacgt caataggacc
      601 acccaccatt gacgtcaatg ggatggctca ttgcccattc atatccgttc tcacgccccc
      661 tattgacgtc aatgacggta aatggcccac ttggcagtac atcaatatct attaatagta
      721 acttggcaag tacattacta ttggaagtac gccagggtac attggcagta ctcccattga
      781 cgtcaatggc ggtaaatggc ccgcgatggc tgccaagtac atccccattg acgtcaatgg
      841 ggaggggcaa tgacgcaaat gggcgttcca ttgacgtaaa tgggcggtag gcgtgcctaa
      901 tgggaggtct atataagcaa tgctcgttta gggaaccgcc attctgcctg gggacgtcgg
      961 agcaagcttg atttaggtga cactatagag gtctcactgc tgggatccgg cggcggtacc
     1021 taagtgagac cctcatcctc ccgggtaact aagtaaggat ctcgaccgat cctgagaact
     1081 tcagggtgag tttggggacc cttgattgtt ctttcttttt cgctattgta aaattcatgt
     1141 tatatggagg gggcaaagtt ttcagggtgt tgtttagaat gggaagatgt cccttgtatc
     1201 accatggacc ctcatgataa ttttgtttct ttcactttct actctgttga caaccattgt
     1261 ctcctcttat tttcttttca ttttctgtaa ctttttcgtt aaactttagc ttgcatttgt
     1321 aacgaatttt taaattcact tttgtttatt tgtcagattg taagtacttt ctctaatcac
     1381 ttttttttca aggcaatcag ggtatattat attgtacttc agcacagttt tagagaacaa
     1441 ttgttataat taaatgataa ggtagaatat ttctgcatat aaattctggc tggcgtggaa
     1501 atattcttat tggtagaaac aactacaccc tggtcatcat cctgcctttc tctttatggt
     1561 tacaatgata tacactgttt gagatgagga taaaatactc tgagtccaaa ccgggcccct
     1621 ctgctaacca tgttcatgcc ttcttctctt tcctacagct cctgggcaac gtgctggttg
     1681 ttgtgctgtc tcatcatttt ggcaaagaat taattcctcg acggatcgta gatccagaca
     1741 tgataagata cattgatgag tttggacaaa ccacaactag aatgcagtga aaaaaatgct
     1801 ttatttgtga aatttgtgat gctattgctt tatttgtaac cattataagc tgcaataaac
     1861 aagttaacaa caacaattgc attcatttta tgtttcaggt tcagggggag gtgtgggagg
     1921 ttttttaatt cgcggccgct ctagaactag tctgcattaa tgaatcggcc aacgcgcggg
     1981 gagaggcggt ttgcgtattg ggcgctcttc cgcttcctcg ctcactgact cgctgcgctc
     2041 ggtcgttcgg ctgcggcgag cggtatcagc tcactcaaag gcggtaatac ggttatccac
     2101 agaatcaggg gataacgcag gaaagaacat gtgagcaaaa ggccagcaaa aggccaggaa
     2161 ccgtaaaaag gccgcgttgc tggcgttttt ccataggctc ggcccccctg acgagcatca
     2221 caaaaatcga cgctcaagtc agaggtggcg aaacccgaca ggactataaa gataccaggc
     2281 gttcccccct ggaagctccc tcgtgcgctc tcctgttccg accctgccgc ttaccggata
     2341 cctgtccgcc tttctccctt cgggaagcgt ggcgctttct caatgctcac gctgtaggta
     2401 tctcagttcg gtgtaggtcg ttcgctccaa gctgggctgt gtgcacgaac cccccgttca
     2461 gcccgaccgc tgcgccttat ccggtaacta tcgtcttgag tccaacccgg taagacacga
     2521 cttatcgcca ctggcagcag ccactggtaa caggattagc agagcgaggt atgtaggcgg
     2581 tgctacagag ttcttgaagt ggtggcctaa ctacggctac actagaagga cagtatttgg
     2641 tatctgcgct ctgctgaagc cagttacctt cggaaaaaga gttggtagct cttgatccgg
     2701 caaacaaacc accgctggta gcggtggttt ttttgtttgc aagcagcaga ttacgcgcag
     2761 aaaaaaagga tctcaagaag atcctttgat cttttctacg gggtctgacg ctcagtggaa
     2821 cgaaaactca cgttaaggga ttttggtcat gagattatca aaaaggatct tcacctagat
     2881 ccttttaaat taaaaatgaa gttttaaatc aatctaaagt atatatgagt aaacttggtc
     2941 tgacagttac caatgcttaa tcagtgaggc acctatctca gcgatctgtc tatttcgttc
     3001 atccatagtt gcctgactgc ccgtcgtgta gataactacg atacgggagg gcttaccatc
     3061 tggccccagt gctgcaatga taccgcggga cccacgctca ccggctccag atttatcagc
     3121 aataaaccag ccagccggaa gggccgagcg cagaagtggt cctgcaactt tatccgcctc
     3181 catccagtct attaattgtt gccgggaagc tagagtaagt agttcgccag ttaatagttt
     3241 gcgcaacgtt gttgccattg ctacaggcat cgtggtgtca cgctcgtcgt ttggtatggc
     3301 ttcattcagc tccggttccc aacgatcaag gcgagttaca tgatccccca tgttgtgaaa
     3361 aaaagcggtt agctccttcg gtcctccgat cgttgtcaga agtaagttgg ccgcagtgtt
     3421 atcactcatg cttatggcag cactgcataa ttctcttact gtcatgccat ccgtaagatg
     3481 cttttctgtg actggtgagt actcaaccaa gtcattctga gaatagtgta tgcggcgacc
     3541 gagttgctct tgcccggcgt caatacggga taataccgcg ccacatagca gaactttaaa
     3601 agtgctcatc attggaaaac gttcttcggg gcgaaaactc tcaaggatct taccgctgtt
     3661 gagatccagt tcgatgtaac ccactcgtgc acccaactga tcttcagcat cttttacttt
     3721 caccagcgtt tctgggtgag caaaaacagg aaggcaaaat gccgcaaaaa agggaataag
     3781 ggcgacacgg aaatgttgaa tactcatact cttccttttt caatattatt gaagcattta
     3841 tcagggttat tgtctcatga gcggatacat atttgaatgt atttagaaaa ataaacaaat
     3901 aggggttccg cgcacatttc cccgaaaagt gccacctg
//
