>Addgene plasmid #49291 | pGGEV_5'_Linker | addgene partial sequence | sequence record 75885 | CMV-F 5'-CGCAAATGGGCGGTAGGCGTG-3'
CTGCCTGGGGACGTCGGAGCAAGCTTGATTTAGGTGACACTATAGAGGTCTCACTGCTGGGATCCGGCGG
CGGTACCTAAGTGAGACCCTCATCCTCCCGGGTAACTAAGTAAGGATCTCGACCGATCCTGAGAACTTCA
GGGTGAGTTTGGGGACCCTTGATTGTTCTTTCTTTTTCGCTATTGTAAAATTCATGTTATATGGAGGGGG
CAAAGTTTTCAGGGTGTTGTTTAGAATGGGAAGATGTCCCTTGTATCACCATGGACCCTCATGATAATTT
TGTTTCTTTCACTTTCTACTCTGTTGACAACCATTGTCTCCTCTTATTTTCTTTTCATTTTCTGTAACTT
TTTCGTTAAACTTTAGCTTGCATTTGTAACGAATTTTTAAATTCACTTTTGTTTATTTGTCAGATTGTAA
GTACTTTCTCTAATCACTTTTTTTTCAAGGCAATCAGGGTATATTATATTGTACTTCAGCACAGTTTTAG
AGAACAATTGTTATAATTAAATGATAAGGTAGAATATTTCTGCATATAAATTCTGGCTGGCGTGGAAATA
TTCTTATTGGTAGAAACAACTACACCCTGGTCATCATCCTGCCTTTCTCTTTATGGTTACAATGATATAC
ACTGTTTGAGATGAGGATAAAATACTCTGAGTCCAAACCGGGCCCCTCTGCTAACCATGTTCATGCCTTC
TTCTCTTTCC
